>Addgene plasmid #166474 | mEGFP-N1-LATS2 | addgene full sequence | sequence record 329759 | Addgene NGS Result
TCGCCACCATGGTGAGCAAGGGCGAGGAGCTGTTCACCGGGGTGGTGCCCATCCTGGTCGAGCTGGACGG
CGACGTAAACGGCCACAAGTTCAGCGTGTCCGGCGAGGGCGAGGGCGATGCCACCTACGGCAAGCTGACC
CTGAAGTTCATCTGCACCACCGGCAAGCTGCCCGTGCCCTGGCCCACCCTCGTGACCACCCTGACCTACG
GCGTGCAGTGCTTCAGCCGCTACCCCGACCACATGAAGCAGCACGACTTCTTCAAGTCCGCCATGCCCGA
AGGCTACGTCCAGGAGCGCACCATCTTCTTCAAGGACGACGGCAACTACAAGACCCGCGCCGAGGTGAAG
TTCGAGGGCGACACCCTGGTGAACCGCATCGAGCTGAAGGGCATCGACTTCAAGGAGGACGGCAACATCC
TGGGGCACAAGCTGGAGTACAACTACAACAGCCACAACGTCTATATCATGGCCGACAAGCAGAAGAACGG
CATCAAGGTGAACTTCAAGATCCGCCACAACATCGAGGACGGCAGCGTGCAGCTCGCCGACCACTACCAG
CAGAACACCCCCATCGGCGACGGCCCCGTGCTGCTGCCCGACAACCACTACCTGAGCACCCAGTCCGCCC
TGAGCAAAGACCCCAACGAGAAGCGCGATCACATGGTCCTGCTGGAGTTCGTGACCGCCGCCGGGATCAC
TCTCGGCATGGACGAGCTGTACAAGTAAAGCGGCCGCGACTCTAGATCATAATCAGCCATACCACATTTG
TAGAGGTTTTACTTGCTTTAAAAAACCTCCCACACCTCCCCCTGAACCTGAAACATAAAATGAATGCAAT
TGTTGTTGTTAACTTGTTTATTGCAGCTTATAATGGTTACAAATAAAGCAATAGCATCACAAATTTCACA
AATAAAGCATTTTTTTCACTGCATTCTAGTTGTGGTTTGTCCAAACTCATCAATGTATCTTAAGGCGTAA
ATTGTAAGCGTTAATATTTTGTTAAAATTCGCGTTAAATTTTTGTTAAATCAGCTCATTTTTTAACCAAT
AGGCCGAAATCGGCAAAATCCCTTATAAATCAAAAGAATAGACCGAGATAGGGT
[37 nt withheld, positions 1105-1141]
AAAGAACGTGGACTCCAACGTCAAAGG
[49 nt withheld, positions 1169-1217]
T
[91 nt withheld, positions 1219-1309]
G
[124 nt withheld, positions 1311-1434]
CAGGTGGCACTTTTCGGGGAAATGTGCGCGGAACCCCTATTTGTTTATTTTTCTAAATACATTCAAATAT
GTATCCGCTCATGAGACAATAACCCTGATAAATGCTTCAATAATATTGAAAAAGGAAGAGTCCTGAGGCG
GAAAGAACCAGCTGTGGAATGTGTGTCAGTTAGGGTGTGGAAAGTCCCCAGGCTCCCCAGCAGGCAGAAG
TATGCAAAGCATGCATCTCAATTAGTCAGCAACCAGGTGTGGAAAGTCCCCAGGCTCCCCAGCAGGCAGA
AGTATGCAAAGCATGCATCTCAATTAGTCAGCAACCATAGTCCCGCCCCTAACTCCGCCCATCCCGCCCC
TAACTCCGCCCAGTTCCGCCCATTCTCCGCCCCATGGCTGACTAATTTTTTTTATTTATGCAGAGGCCGA
GGCCGCCTCGGCCTCTGAGCTATTCCAGAAGTAGTGAGGAGGCTTTTTTGGAGGCCTAGGCTTTTGCAAA
GATCGATCAAGAGACAGGATGAGGATCGTTTCGCATGATTGAACAAGATGGATTGCACGCAGGTTCTCCG
GCCGCTTGGGTGGAGAGGCTATTCGGCTATGACTGGGCACAACAGACAATCGGCTGCTCTGATGCCGCCG
TGTTCCGGCTGTCAGCGCAGGGGCGCCCGGTTCTTTTTGTCAAGACCGACCTGTCCGGTGCCCTGAATGA
ACTGCAAGACGAGGCAGCGCGGCTATCGTGGCTGGCCACGACGGGCGTTCCTTGCGCAGCTGTGCTCGAC
GTTGTCACTGAAGCGGGAAGGGACTGGCTGCTATTGGGCGAAGTGCCGGGGCAGGATCTCCTGTCATCTC
ACCTTGCTCCTGCCGAGAAAGTATCCATCATGGCTGATGCAATGCGGCGGCTGCATACGCTTGATCCGGC
TACCTGCCCATTCGACCACCAAGCGAAACATCGCATCGAGCGAGCACGTACTCGGATGGAAGCCGGTCTT
GTCGATCAGGATGATCTGGACGAAGAGCATCAGGGGCTCGCGCCAGCCGAACTGTTCGCCAGGCTCAAGG
CGAGCATGCCCGACGGCGAGGATCTCGTCGTGACCCATGGCGATGCCTGCTTGCCGAATATCATGGTGGA
AAATGGCCGCTTTTCTGGATTCATCGACTGTGGCCGGCTGGGTGTGGCGGACCGCTATCAGGACATAGCG
TTGGCTACCCGTGATATTGCTGAAGAGCTTGGCGGCGAATGGGCTGACCGCTTCCTCGTGCTTTACGGTA
TCGCCGCTCCCGATTCGCAGCGCATCGCCTTCTATCGCCTTCTTGACGAGTTCTTCTGAGCGGGACTCTG
GGGTTCGAAATGACCGACCAAGCGACGCCCAACCTGCCATCACGAGATTTCGATTCCACCGCCGCCTTCT
ATGAAAGGTTGGGCTTCGGAATCGTTTTCCGGGACGCCGGCTGGATGATCCTCCAGCGCGGGGATCTCAT
GCTGGAGTTCTTCGCCCACCCTAGGGGGAGGCTAACTGAAACACGGAAGGAGACAATACCGGAAGGAACC
CGCGCTATGACGGCAATAAAAAGACAGAATAAAACGCACGGTGTTGGGTCGTTTGTTCATAAACGCGGGG
TTCGGTCCCAGGGCTGGCACTCTGTCGATACCCCACCGAGACCCCATTGGGGCCAATACGCCCGCGTTTC
TTCCTTTTCCCCACCCCACCCCCCAAGTTCGGGTGAAGGCCCAGGGCTCGCAGCCAACGTCGGGGCGGCA
GGCCCTGCCATAGCCTCAGGTTACTCATATATACTTTAGATTGATTTAAAACTTCATTTTTAATTTAAAA
GGATCTAGGTGAAGATCCTTTTTGATAATCTCATGACCAAAATCCCTTAACGTGAGTTTTCGTTCCACTG
AGCGTCAGACCCCGTAGAAAAGATCAAAGGATCTTCTTGAGATCCTTTTTTTCTGCGCGTAATCTGCTGC
TTGCAAACAAAAAAACCACCGCTACCAGCGGTGGTTTGTTTGCCGGATCAAGAGCTACCAACTCTTTTTC
CGAAGGTAACTGGCTTCAGCAGAGCGCAGATACCAAATACTGTTCTTCTAGTGTAGCCGTAGTTAGGCCA
CCACTTCAAGAACTCTGTAGCACCGCCTACATACCTCGCTCTGCTAATCCTGTTACCAGTGGCTGCTGCC
AGTGGCGATAAGTCGTGTCTTACCGGGTTGGACTCAAGACGATAGTTACCGGATAAGGCGCAGCGGTCGG
GCTGAACGGGGGGTTCGTGCACACAGCCCAGCTTGGAGCGAACGACCTACACCGAACTGAGATACCTACA
GCGTGAGCTATGAGAAAGCGCCACGCTTCCCGAAGGGAGAAAGGCGGACAGGTATCCGGTAAGCGGCAGG
GTCGGAACAGGAGAGCGCACGAGGGAGCTTCCAGGGGGAAACGCCTGGTATCTTTATAGTCCTGTCGGGT
TTCGCCACCTCTGACTTGAGCGTCGATTTTTGTGATGCTCGTCAGGGGGGCGGAGCCTATGGAAAAACGC
CAGCAACGCGGCCTTTTTACGGTTCCTGGCCTTTTGCTGGCCTTTTGCTCACATGTTCTTTCCTGCGTTA
TCCCCTGATTCTGTGGATAACCGTATTACCGCCATGCATTAGTTATTAATAGTAATCAATTACGGGGTCA
TTAGTTCATAGCCCATATATGGAGTTCCGCGTTACATAACTTACGGTAAATGGCCCGCCTGGCTGACCGC
CCAACGACCCCCGCCCATTGACGTCAATAATGACGTATGTTCCCATAGTAACGCCAATAGGGACTTTCCA
TTGACGTCAATGGGTGGAGTATTTACGGTAAACTGCCCACTTGGCAGTACATCAAGTGTATCATATGCCA
AGTACGCCCCCTATTGACGTCAATGACGGTAAATGGCCCGCCTGGCATTATGCCCAGTACATGACCTTAT
GGGACTTTCCTACTTGGCAGTACATCTACGTATTAGTCATCGCTATTACCATGGTGATGCGGTTTTGGCA
GTACATCAATGGGCGTGGATAGCGGTTTGACTCACGGGGATTTCCAAGTCTCCACCCCATTGACGTCAAT
GGGAGTTTGTTTTGGCACCAAAATCAACGGGACTTTCCAAAATGTCGTAACAACTCCGCCCCATTGACGC
AAATGGGCGGTAGGCGTGTACGGTGGGAGGTCTATATAAGCAGAGCTGGTTTAGTGAACCGTCAGATCCG
CTAGCGCTACCGGACTCAGATCTCGAGCTCAAGCTTCGAATTCATGAGGCCAAAGACTTTTCCTGCCACG
ACTTATTCTGGAAATAGCCGGCAGCGACTGCAAGAGATTCGTGAGGGGTTAAAGCAGCCATCCAAGTCTT
CGGTTCAGGGGCTACCCGCAGGACCAAACAGTGACACTTCCCTGGATGCCAAAGTCCTGGGGAGCAAAGA
TGCCACCAGGCAGCAGCAGCAGATGAGAGCCACCCCAAAGTTCGGACCTTATCAGAAAGCCTTGAGGGAA
ATCAGATATTCCTTGTTGCCTTTTGCTAATGAATCGGGCACCTCTGCAGCTGCAGAAGTGAACCGGCAAA
TGCTGCAGGAACTGGTGAACGCAGGATGCGACCAGGAGATGGCTGGCCGAGCTCTCAAGCAGACTGGCAG
CAGGAGCATCGAGGCCGCCCTGGAGTACATCAGCAAGATGGGCTACCTGGACCCGAGGAATGAGCAGATT
GTGCGGGTCATTAAGCAGACCTCCCCAGGAAAGGGGCTCATGCCAACCCCAGTGACGCGGAGGCCCAGCT
TCGAAGGAACCGGCGATTCGTTTGCGTCCTACCACCAGCTGAGCGGTACCCCCTACGAGGGCCCAAGCTT
CGGCGCTGACGGCCCCACGGCGCTGGAGGAGATGCCGCGGCCGTACGTGGACTACCTTTTCCCCGGAGTC
GGCCCCCACGGGCCCGGCCACCAGCACCAGCACCCACCCAAGGGCTACGGTGCCAGCGTAGAGGCAGCAG
GGGCACACTTCCCGCTGCAGGGCGCGCACTACGGGCGGCCGCACCTGCTGGTGCCTGGGGAACCCCTGGG
CTACGGAGTGCAGCGCAGCCCCTCCTTCCAGAGCAAGACGCCGCCGGAGACCGGGGGTTACGCCAGCCTG
CCCACGAAGGGCCAGGGAGGACCGCCAGGCGCCGGCCTCGCTTTCCCACCCCCTGCCGCCGGGCTCTACG
TGCCGCACCCACACCACAAGCAGGCCGGTCCCGCGGCCCACCAGCTGCATGTGCTGGGCTCCCGCAGCCA
GGTGTTCGCCAGCGACAGCCCCCCGCAGAGCCTGCTCACTCCCTCGCGGAACAGCCTCAACGTGGACCTG
TATGAATTGGGCAGCACCTCCGTCCAGCAGTGGCCGGCTGCCACCCTGGCCCGCCGGGACTCCCTGCAGA
AGCCGGGCCTGGAGGCGCCGCCGCGCGCGCACGTGGCCTTCCGGCCTGACTGCCCAGTGCCCAGCAGGAC
CAACTCCTTCAACAGCCACCAGCCGCGGCCCGGTCCGCCTGGCAAGGCCGAGCCCTCCCTGCCCGCCCCC
AACACCGTGACGGCTGTCACGGCCGCGCACATCTTGCACCCGGTGAAGAGCGTGCGTGTGCTGAGGCCGG
AGCCGCAGACGGCTGTGGGGCCCTCGCACCCCGCCTGGGTGCCCGCGCCTGCCCCGGCCCCCGCCCCCGC
CCCCGCCCCGGCTGCGGAGGGCTTGGACGCCAAGGAGGAGCATGCCCTGGCGCTGGGCGGCGCAGGCGCC
TTCCCGCTGGACGTGGAGTACGGAGGCCCAGACCGGAGGTGCCCGCCTCCGCCCTACCCGAAGCACCTGC
TGCTGCGCAGCAAGTCGGAGCAGTACGACCTGGACAGCCTGTGCGCAGGCATGGAGCAGAGCCTCCGTGC
GGGCCCCAACGAGCCCGAGGGCGGCGACAAGAGCCGCAAAAGCGCCAAGGGGGACAAAGGCGGAAAGGAT
AAAAAGCAGATTCAGACCTCTCCCGTTCCCGTCCGCAAAAACAGCAGAGACGAAGAGAAGAGAGAGTCAC
GCATCAAGAGCTACTCGCCATACGCCTTTAAGTTCTTCATGGAGCAGCACGTGGAGAATGTCATCAAAAC
CTACCAGCAGAAGGTTAACCGGAGGCTGCAGCTGGAGCAAGAAATGGCCAAAGCTGGACTCTGTGAAGCT
GAGCAGGAGCAGATGCGGAAGATCCTCTACCAGAAAGAGTCTAATTACAACAGGTTAAAGAGGGCCAAGA
TGGACAAGTCTATGTTTGTCAAGATCAAAACCCTGGGGATCGGTGCCTTTGGAGAAGTGTGCCTTGCTTG
TAAGGTGGACACTCACGCCCTGTACGCCATGAAGACCCTAAGGAAAAAGGATGTCCTGAACCGGAATCAG
GTGGCCCACGTCAAGGCCGAGAGGGACATCCTGGCCGAGGCAGACAATGAGTGGGTGGTCAAACTCTACT
ACTCCTTCCAAGACAAAGACAGCCTGTACTTTGTGATGGACTACATCCCTGGTGGGGACATGATGAGCCT
GCTGATCCGGATGGAGGTCTTCCCTGAGCACCTGGCCCGGTTCTACATCGCAGAGCTGACTTTGGCCATT
GAGAGTGTCCACAAGATGGGCTTCATCCACCGAGACATCAAGCCTGATAACATTTTGATAGATCTGGATG
GTCACATTAAACTCACAGATTTCGGCCTCTGCACTGGGTTCAGGTGGACTCACAATTCCAAATATTACCA
GAAAGGGAGCCATGTCAGACAGGACAGCATGGAGCCCAGCGACCTCTGGGATGATGTGTCTAACTGTCGG
TGTGGGGACAGGCTGAAGACCCTAGAGCAGAGGGCGCGGAAGCAGCACCAGAGGTGCCTGGCACATTCAC
TGGTGGGGACTCCAAACTACATCGCACCCGAGGTGCTCCTCCGCAAAGGGTACACTCAACTCTGTGACTG
GTGGAGTGTTGGAGTGATTCTCTTCGAGATGCTGGTGGGGCAGCCGCCCTTTTTGGCACCTACTCCCACA
GAAACCCAGCTGAAGGTGATCAACTGGGAGAACACGCTCCACATTCCAGCCCAGGTGAAGCTGAGCCCTG
AGGCCAGGGACCTCATCACCAAGCTGTGCTGCTCCGCAGACCACCGCCTGGGGCGGAATGGGGCCGATGA
CCTGAAGGCCCACCCCTTCTTCAGCGCCATTGACTTCTCCAGTGACATCCGGAAGCAGCCAGCCCCCTAC
GTTCCCACCATCAGCCACCCCATGGACACCTCGAATTTCGACCCCGTAGATGAAGAAAGCCCTTGGAACG
ATGCCAGCGAAGGTAGCACCAAGGCCTGGGACACACTCACCTCGCCCAATAACAAGCATCCTGAGCACGC
ATTTTACGAATTCACCTTCCGAAGGTTCTTTGATGACAATGGCTACCCCTTTCGATGCCCAAAGCCTTCA
GGAGCAGAAGCTTCACAGGCTGAGAGCTCAGATTTAGAAAGCTCTGATCTGGTGGATCAGACTGAAGGCT
GCCAGCCTGTGTACGTGGGTGGAGGCGGGTCTCCACCGG
Features (pLannotate 1.2.2; 15 found; start..end, strand, type, name):
      9..728     +  CDS            EGFP: the original enhanced GFP (Yang et al., 1996) mammalian codon-optimized
    745..828     +  CDS            large T antigen (fragment): large T antigen from SV40 (simian virus 40)
    851..972     +  polyA_signal   SV40 poly(A) signal: SV40 polyadenylation signal
   1006..1434    -  rep_origin     f1 ori (sequence partly withheld): f1 bacteriophage origin of replication; arrow indicates direction of (+) strand synthesis
   1461..1565    +  promoter       AmpR promoter: bla
   1567..1924    +  promoter       SV40 promoter: SV40 enhancer and early promoter
   1959..2753    +  CDS            NeoR/KanR: aminoglycoside phosphotransferase from Tn5; aph(3')-II (or nptII); confers resistance to neomycin, kanamycin, and G418 (Geneticin®)
   2774..2926    +  CDS            ble (fragment): BLE_KLEPN - Experimental evidence at protein level: Swiss-Prot protein existence level 1. Binding protein with a strong affinity to the bleomycin family of antibiotics. Binds to CL990; an antimitotic-antibiotic compound. From Klebsiella pneumoniae.
   2985..3032    +  polyA_signal   HSV TK poly(A) signal: herpes simplex virus thymidine kinase polyadenylation signal (Cole and Stacy, 1985)
   3123..3139    -  polyA_signal   bGH poly(A) signal (fragment): bovine growth hormone polyadenylation signal
   3361..3949    +  rep_origin     ori: high-copy-number ColE1/pMB1/pBR322/pUC origin of replication
   4124..4427    +  enhancer       CMV enhancer: human cytomegalovirus immediate early enhancer
   4428..4631    +  promoter       CMV promoter: human cytomegalovirus (CMV) immediate early promoter
   4654..4697    +  misc_feature   MCS (fragment): multiple cloning site
   4698..7961    +  CDS            LATS2: LATS2_HUMAN - Also known as KPM. Experimental evidence at protein level: Swiss-Prot protein existence level 1. Negative regulator of YAP1 in the Hippo signaling pathway that plays a pivotal role in organ size control and tumor suppression by restricting proliferation and promoting apoptosis. The core of this pathway is composed of a kinase cascade wherein STK3/MST2 and STK4/MST1, in complex with its regulatory protein SAV1, phosphorylates and activates LATS1/2 in complex with its regulatory protein MOB1, which in turn phosphorylates and inactivates YAP1 oncoprotein and WWTR1/TAZ. Phosphorylati
