[The description below was written by a language model from this plasmid's Addgene catalogue record and pLannotate feature annotations shown in this document.]
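Description:
mEGFP-N1-LATS2 is a mammalian expression plasmid of about 8 kb, built on the mEGFP-N1 backbone, that produces human LATS2 fused to monomeric enhanced GFP. The LATS2 coding sequence was inserted by Gibson assembly just downstream of the remnant multiple cloning site. It is driven by the human cytomegalovirus immediate-early enhancer and promoter. On the circular map, the LATS2 open reading frame ends close to the numbering origin and the GFP coding sequence begins immediately after it, so the fluorescent protein sits at the C-terminus of LATS2, as expected for an N1-type vector. An SV40 polyadenylation signal follows the GFP and terminates the transcript. The annotation software labels the fluorescent protein as EGFP, whereas the catalogue entry describes it as the monomeric mEGFP variant.

The plasmid replicates in E. coli from a high-copy ColE1/pUC-type origin and also carries an f1 phage origin. Selection relies on a single Tn5 aminoglycoside phosphotransferase (NeoR/KanR) gene placed behind tandem bacterial (bla) and SV40 early promoters and followed by the HSV TK polyadenylation signal. This arrangement confers kanamycin resistance in bacteria and allows G418 selection of transfected mammalian cells. The short large T antigen, ble and bGH poly(A) fragments in the table are likely to be backbone remnants or partial annotation matches rather than functional elements.

LATS2 is a Hippo pathway kinase that phosphorylates and inactivates YAP1 and TAZ. The construct allows the tagged kinase to be expressed and its localisation visualised in live or fixed cells. It was deposited with a study of interferon-gamma-induced YAP phase separation and tumour resistance to anti-PD-1 immunotherapy.
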