Addgene plasmid #166474: mEGFP-N1-LATS2
Purpose: Expresses fusion of mEGFP and LATS2
Depositing lab: Shuguo Sun. Publication: Interferon-gamma induces tumor resistance to anti-PD-1 immunotherapy by promoting YAP phase separation. Yu M, Peng Z, Qin M, Liu Y, Wang J, Zhang C, Lin J, Dong T, Wang L, Li S, Yang Y, Xu S, Guo W, Zhang X, Shi M, Peng H, Luo X, Zhang H, Zhang L, Li Y, Yang XP, Sun S. Mol Cell. 2021 Feb 13. pii: S1097-2765(21)00010-1. doi: 10.1016/j.molcel.2021.01.010. PubMed 33606996.
Backbone
  Vector backbone: mEGFP-N1
  Vector type: Mammalian Expression
Growth in bacteria
  Bacterial resistance: Kanamycin, 50 μg/mL
  Growth temperature: 37°C
  Growth strain: DH5alpha
  Copy number: High Copy
Gene/Insert
  Gene/Insert name: mEGFP, LATS2
  Species: H. sapiens (human)
  Entrez Gene: LATS2 (a.k.a. KPM)
  Cloning method: Gibson Cloning
Terms and licenses: Academic/Nonprofit Terms; Industry Terms: Not Available to Industry
How to cite: mEGFP-N1-LATS2 was a gift from Shuguo Sun (Addgene plasmid # 166474 ; http://n2t.net/addgene:166474 ; RRID:Addgene_166474)
